Addgene plasmid #58190: Clathrin-15
Purpose: Localization: Clathrin Vesicles, Excitation: N/A, Emission: N/A
Depositing lab: Michael Davidson.
Backbone
  Vector backbone: pSNAPf
  Vector type: Mammalian Expression
  Selectable markers: Neomycin (select with G418)
Growth in bacteria
  Bacterial resistance: Kanamycin, 50 μg/mL
  Growth temperature: 37°C
  Growth strain: DH5alpha
  Copy number: High Copy
Gene/Insert
  Gene/Insert name: Clathrin (alt name: NM_001834.2)
  Species: H. sapiens (human)
  Entrez Gene: CLTB (a.k.a. LCB)
  Promoter: CMV
  Tag / fusion protein: SNAP tag
  Cloning method: Unknown
  Sequencing primers: 5′ CMV-F; 3′ SV40pA-R
Terms and licenses: Academic/Nonprofit Terms; Industry Terms
Depositor comments: With SNAP tag.
How to cite: Clathrin-15 was a gift from Michael Davidson (Addgene plasmid # 58190 ; http://n2t.net/addgene:58190 ; RRID:Addgene_58190)
