[The description below was written by a language model from this plasmid's Addgene catalogue record.]
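Description:
Clathrin-15 is a mammalian expression plasmid built on the pSNAPf backbone that encodes human clathrin light chain B (CLTB, also known as LCB) fused to a SNAP tag. Expression of the fusion is driven by the CMV promoter, a strong constitutive promoter in most mammalian cell lines. The listed 3′ sequencing primer points to an SV40 polyadenylation signal downstream of the coding region. The plasmid is propagated in E. coli as a high-copy construct under kanamycin selection. It also carries a neomycin resistance marker, so stably transfected mammalian cells can be selected with G418. The record does not give the cloning method, the orientation of the SNAP tag relative to clathrin, or the meaning of the "15" in the name. No feature table is provided, so the origin of replication and other backbone elements are not documented here.

The construct is intended as a localization marker for clathrin-coated vesicles and pits. The light chain assembles with clathrin heavy chain into the triskelion coat, so the tagged protein reports on sites of clathrin-mediated endocytosis and intracellular clathrin-dependent trafficking. The SNAP tag is an engineered O6-alkylguanine-DNA alkyltransferase that reacts covalently with benzylguanine-derivatised substrates. It has no fluorescence of its own, which is why the record lists excitation and emission as not applicable. The spectral properties depend on the dye substrate chosen for labelling, which allows flexible colour choice, pulse-chase labelling, and the use of bright organic dyes suited to live-cell and super-resolution imaging.
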