>Addgene plasmid #58190 | Clathrin-15 | depositor partial sequence | sequence record 89299 | insert sequence
ACCATGCTAGTGACGTCAGATCCGCTAGCGCTACCGGTCGCCACCATGGACAAAGACTGCGAAATGAAGC
GCACCACCCTGGATAGCCCTCTGGGCAAGCTGGAACTGTCTGGGTGCGAACAGGGCCTGCACCGTATCAT
CTTCCTGGGCAAAGGAACATCTGCCGCCGACGCCGTGGAAGTGCCTGCCCCAGCCGCCGTGCTGGGCGGA
CCAGAGCCACTGATGCAGGCCACCGCCTGGCTCAACGCCTACTTTCACCAGCCTGAGGCCATCGAGGAGT
TCCCTGTGCCAGCCCTGCACCACCCAGTGTTCCAGCAGGAGAGCTTTACCCGCCAGGTGCTGTGGAAACT
GCTGAAAGTGGTGAAGTTCGGAGAGGTCATCAGCTACAGCCACCTGGCCGCCCTGGCCGGCAATCCCGCC
GCCACCGCCGCCGTGAAAACCGCCCTGAGCGGAAATCCCGTGCCCATTCTGATCCCCTGCCACCGGGTGG
TGCAGGGCGACCTGGACGTGGGGGGCTACGAGGGCGGGCTCGCCGTGAAAGAGTGGCTGCTGGCCCACGA
GGGCCACAGACTGGGCAAGCCTGGGCTGGGTTCCAAACTCAGATCTCGAGCTCAAGCTTCGAATTCTGCA
GTCGACATGGCTGATGACTTTGGCTTCTTCTCGTCGTCGGAGAGTGGTGCCCCGGAGGCGGCGGAGGAGG
ACCCGGCGGCCGCCTTCCTGGCCCAGCAGGAGAGCGAGATTGCAGGCATAGAGAACGACGAGGGCTTCGG
GGCACCTGCCGGCAGCCATGCGGCCCCCGCACAGCCGGGCCCCACGAGTGGGGCTGGTTCTGAGGACATG
GGGACCACAGTCAATGGAGATGTGTTTCAGGAGGCCAACGGTCCTGCTGATGGCTACGCAGCCATTGCCC
AGGCTGACAGGCTGACCCAGGAGCCTGAGAGCATCCGCAAGTGGCGAGAGGAGCAGAGGAAACGGCTGCA
AGAGCTGGATGCTGCATCTAAGGTCACGGAACAGGAATGGCGGGAGAAGGCCAAGAAGGACCTGGAGGAG
TGGAACCAGCGCCAGAGTGAACAAGTAGAGAAGAACAAGATCAACAACCGGGCATCCGAGGAGGCTTTCG
TGAAGGAATCCAAGGAGGAGACCCCAGGCACAGAGTGGGAGAAGGTGGCCCAGCTATGTGACTTCAACCC
CAAGAGCAGCAAGCAGTGCAAAGATGTGTCCCGCCTGCGCTCGGTGCTCATGTCCCTGAAGCAGACGCCA
CTGTCCCGCTAGGGATCCACCGGATCTAGATAACTGATCATAATCAGCCATACCACATTGTAGAGTAGTC
