>Addgene plasmid #58190 | Clathrin-15 | addgene partial sequence | sequence record 104295 | CMV-F 5'-CGCAAATGGGCGGTAGGCGTG-3'
CCGTCAGATCCGCTAGCGCTACCGGTCGCCACCATGGACAAAGACTGCGAAATGAAGCGCACCACCCTGG
ATAGCCCTCTGGGCAAGCTGGAACTGTCTGGGTGCGAACAGGGCCTGCACCGTATCATCTTCCTGGGCAA
AGGAACATCTGCCGCCGACGCCGTGGAAGTGCCTGCCCCAGCCGCCGTGCTGGGCGGACCAGAGCCACTG
ATGCAGGCCACCGCCTGGCTCAACGCCTACTTTCACCAGCCTGAGGCCATCGAGGAGTTCCCTGTGCCAG
CCCTGCACCACCCAGTGTTCCAGCAGGAGAGCTTTACCCGCCAGGTGCTGTGGAAACTGCTGAAAGTGGT
GAAGTTCGGAGAGGTCATCAGCTACAGCCACCTGGCCGCCCTGGCCGGCAATCCCGCCGCCACCGCCGCC
GTGAAAACCGCCCTGAGCGGAAATCCCGTGCCCATTCTGATCCCCTGCCACCGGGTGGTGCAGGGCGACC
TGGACGTGGGGGGCTACGAGGGCGGGCTCGCCGTGAAAGAGTGGCTGCTGGCCCACGAGGGCCACAGACT
GGGCAAGCCTGGGCTGGGTTCCAAACTCAGATCTCGAGCTCAAGCTTCGAATTCTGCAGTCGACATGGCT
GATGACTTTGGCTTCTTCTCGTCGTCGGAGAGTGGTGCCCCGGAGGCGGCGGAGGAGGACCCGGCGGCCG
CCTTCCTGGCCCAGCAGGAGAGCGAGATTGCAGGCATAGAGAACGACGAGGGCTTCGGGGCACCTGCCGG
CAGCCATGCGGCCCCCGCACAGCCGG
